Addgene plasmid #63177: pMarsL274G
Purpose: This plasmid encodes the mouse Mars gene with the L274G mutation under a CMV promoter.
Depositing lab: David Tirrell. Depositing organization: California Institute of Technology. Publication: Engineered Aminoacyl-tRNA Synthetase for Cell-Selective Analysis of Mammalian Protein Synthesis. Mahdavi A, Hamblin GD, Jindal GA, Bagert JD, Dong C, Sweredoski MJ, Hess S, Schuman EM, Tirrell DA. J Am Chem Soc. 2016 Apr 6;138(13):4278-81. doi: 10.1021/jacs.5b08980. Epub 2016 Mar 25. PubMed 26991063.
Backbone
  Vector backbone: pcDNA3.1+
  Total vector size (bp): 8086
  Vector type: Mammalian Expression
  Selectable markers: Neomycin (select with G418)
Growth in bacteria
  Bacterial resistance: Ampicillin, 100 μg/mL
  Growth temperature: 37°C
  Growth strain: DH5alpha
  Copy number: High Copy
Gene/Insert
  Gene/Insert name: MarsL274G (alt names: Mars; methionine-tRNA synthetase (L274G))
  Species: M. musculus (mouse)
  Insert size (bp): 2753
  Mutation: L274G
  GenBank ID: NP_001003913
  Entrez Gene: Mars1 (a.k.a. Mars, Metrs, Mtrns)
  Promoter: CMV
  Cloning method: Restriction Enzyme; 5′ cloning site Nhe1 (not destroyed); 3′ cloning site xho1 (not destroyed)
  Sequencing primers: 5′ GCTCTCTGGCTAACTAGAGAACCCACTGC
Terms and licenses: Academic/Nonprofit Terms; Industry Terms: Not Available to Industry
Depositor comments: Developed by Alborz Mahdavi.
How to cite: pMarsL274G was a gift from David Tirrell (Addgene plasmid # 63177 ; http://n2t.net/addgene:63177 ; RRID:Addgene_63177)
