[The description below was written by a language model from this plasmid's Addgene catalogue record, the feature table of its GenBank file and pLannotate feature annotations shown in this document.]
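Description:
pMarsL274G is an 8,086 bp mammalian expression plasmid built on the pcDNA3.1+ backbone. It carries the mouse methionyl-tRNA synthetase gene (Mars/Mars1) with an L274G point mutation. The roughly 2.7 kb insert was cloned between NheI and XhoI sites, both of which were retained. It sits downstream of the human CMV immediate-early enhancer and promoter and is terminated by the bovine growth hormone polyadenylation signal. The feature annotation shows a 6xHis tag fused directly to the N-terminus of the synthetase coding sequence. A partial GenBank record, covering only an 859 bp stretch around the 5′ end of the insert, also marks a Kozak consensus just upstream of the tag. A T7 promoter lies between the CMV promoter and the insert, as is standard for this backbone, and can serve for in vitro transcription or as a sequencing primer site.

In E. coli the plasmid is propagated at high copy through a ColE1/pUC-type origin and selected with ampicillin via β-lactamase. An f1 origin is also present. For stable selection in mammalian cells, an SV40 early promoter drives the neomycin phosphotransferase gene, followed by an SV40 poly(A) signal, which confers G418 resistance. Short annotated fragments such as a truncated HIV-1 LTR, ble, lacI and bom are probably backbone remnants or automated-annotation matches rather than functional elements.

The associated publication title indicates that this engineered aminoacyl-tRNA synthetase was developed for cell-selective analysis of mammalian protein synthesis. The idea is that only cells expressing the mutant enzyme would label their newly made proteins. The record itself does not state which substrate the L274G variant accepts.
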