Features (pLannotate 1.2.2; 21 found; start..end, strand, type, name):
     28..80      -  misc_feature   bom (fragment): basis of mobility region from pBR322
    235..614     +  enhancer       CMV enhancer: human cytomegalovirus immediate early enhancer
    615..818     +  promoter       CMV promoter: human cytomegalovirus (CMV) immediate early promoter
    814..847     +  LTR            5' LTR (truncated) (fragment): truncated 5' long terminal repeat (LTR) from HIV-1
    863..881     +  promoter       T7 promoter: promoter for bacteriophage T7 RNA polymerase
    913..930     +  CDS            6xHis: 6xHis affinity tag
    931..3636    +  CDS            Mars1: SYMC_MOUSE - Also known as Mars. Experimental evidence at protein level: Swiss-Prot protein existence level 1. Catalyzes the specific attachment of an amino acid to its cognate tRNA in a 2 step reaction: the amino acid (AA) is first activated by ATP to form AA-AMP and then transferred to the acceptor end of the tRNA. Plays a role in the synthesis of ribosomal RNA in the nucleolus. From Mus musculus (Mouse).
   3686..3910    +  polyA_signal   bGH poly(A) signal: bovine growth hormone polyadenylation signal
   3914..3935    +  promoter       SV40 promoter (fragment): SV40 enhancer and early promoter
   3956..4384    +  rep_origin     f1 ori (sequence partly withheld): f1 bacteriophage origin of replication; arrow indicates direction of (+) strand synthesis
   4398..4727    +  promoter       SV40 promoter: SV40 enhancer and early promoter
   4794..5585    +  CDS            neo: KKA2_KLEPN - Also known as kan, nptII. Experimental evidence at protein level: Swiss-Prot protein existence level 1. Resistance to kanamycin, neomycin, paromomycin, ribostamycin, butirosin and gentamicin B. From Klebsiella pneumoniae.
   5609..5767    +  CDS            ble (fragment): BLE_KLEPN - Experimental evidence at protein level: Swiss-Prot protein existence level 1. Binding protein with a strong affinity to the bleomycin family of antibiotics. Binds to CL990; an antimitotic-antibiotic compound. From Klebsiella pneumoniae.
   5762..5883    +  polyA_signal   SV40 poly(A) signal: SV40 polyadenylation signal
   5956..5972    -  protein_bind   lac operator: The lac repressor binds to the lac operator to inhibit transcription in E. coli. This inhibition can be relieved by adding lactose or isopropyl-β-D-thiogalactopyranoside (IPTG). lac repressor encoded by lacI
   5980..6010    -  promoter       lac promoter: promoter for the E. coli lac operon
   6025..6046    -  protein_bind   CAP binding site: CAP binding activates transcription in the presence of cAMP. E. coli catabolite activator protein
   6059..6151    -  CDS            lacI (fragment): lac repressor; lacI; The lac repressor binds to the lac operator to inhibit transcription in E. coli. This inhibition can be relieved by adding lactose or isopropyl-β-D-thiogalactopyranoside (IPTG).
   6334..6919    -  rep_origin     ori: high-copy-number ColE1/pMB1/pBR322/pUC origin of replication
   7090..7950    -  CDS            AmpR: β-lactamase; bla; confers resistance to ampicillin, carbenicillin, and related antibiotics
   7951..8055    -  promoter       AmpR promoter: bla
>Addgene plasmid #63177 | pMarsL274G | depositor full sequence | sequence record 104810 | pMarsL274G sequence 8086 bps
GACGGATCGGGAGATCTCCCGATCCCCTATGGTGCACTCTCAGTACAATCTGCTCTGATGCCGCATAGTT
AAGCCAGTATCTGCTCCCTGCTTGTGTGTTGGAGGTCGCTGAGTAGTGCGCGAGCAAAATTTAAGCTACA
ACAAGGCAAGGCTTGACCGACAATTGCATGAAGAATCTGCTTAGGGTTAGGCGTTTTGCGCTGCTTCGCG
ATGTACGGGCCAGATATACGCGTTGACATTGATTATTGACTAGTTATTAATAGTAATCAATTACGGGGTC
ATTAGTTCATAGCCCATATATGGAGTTCCGCGTTACATAACTTACGGTAAATGGCCCGCCTGGCTGACCG
CCCAACGACCCCCGCCCATTGACGTCAATAATGACGTATGTTCCCATAGTAACGCCAATAGGGACTTTCC
ATTGACGTCAATGGGTGGAGTATTTACGGTAAACTGCCCACTTGGCAGTACATCAAGTGTATCATATGCC
AAGTACGCCCCCTATTGACGTCAATGACGGTAAATGGCCCGCCTGGCATTATGCCCAGTACATGACCTTA
TGGGACTTTCCTACTTGGCAGTACATCTACGTATTAGTCATCGCTATTACCATGGTGATGCGGTTTTGGC
AGTACATCAATGGGCGTGGATAGCGGTTTGACTCACGGGGATTTCCAAGTCTCCACCCCATTGACGTCAA
TGGGAGTTTGTTTTGGCACCAAAATCAACGGGACTTTCCAAAATGTCGTAACAACTCCGCCCCATTGACG
CAAATGGGCGGTAGGCGTGTACGGTGGGAGGTCTATATAAGCAGAGCTCTCTGGCTAACTAGAGAACCCA
CTGCTTACTGGCTTATCGAAATTAATACGACTCACTATAGGGAGACCCAAGCTGGCTAGCGCCACCATGG
CCCACCATCACCATCACCATATGAGACTGTTCGTGAGCGAGGGTTCCCCGGGGAGCCTGCCCGTGCTGGC
TGCGGCCGCGAGGGCCCGGGGTCGGGCGGAGCTGCTCATCAGCACCGTAGGCCCCGAAGAGTGTGTGGTA
CCATTCCTTACCCGGCCTAAGGTCCCTGTCTTGCAGCTGGATAGTGGCAACTACCTCTTCTCTGCTAGTG
CAATCTGCCGATATTTTTTTCTGTTATGTGGCTGGGAACAAGATGATCTCACCAACCAGTGGCTGGAATG
GGAGGCAACAGAACTGCAGCCAGTTCTGTCTGCTGCCCTACACTGTCTAGTGGTTCAAGGCAAGAAAGGG
GAAGATATACTTGGCCCACTTCGGAGAGTCCTGACTCACATTGATCACAGCTTGAGTCGTCAAAACTGTC
CTTTCCTGGCTGGGGACACAGAATCTCTAGCTGACATTGTTTTGTGGGGAGCACTGTATCCTTTACTGCA
AGACCCAGCTTACCTCCCTGAGGAGTTGGGTGCCCTGCAAAGTTGGTTCCAGACACTGAGTACCCAGGAA
CCGTGTCAGCGAGCTGCAGAGACGGTGCTAAAACAGCAGGGTGTCCTGGCACTTCGTCTGTACCTCCAGA
AACAGCCACAGCCTCAGCCCCCGCCTCCTGAGGGGAGAACTGTCAGCAACGAGCTGGAGGAAGAGGAACT
GGCTACCTTGTCTGAGGAGGACATCGTTACAGCTGTTGCCGCGTGGGAGAAGGGTCTGGAAAGCCTGCCT
CCGCTAAAGCTCCAGCAGCATCCAGTGTTGCCTGTGCCTGGAGAGAGGAATGTTCTCATCACCAGTGCCG
GACCCTATGTCAACAATGTCCCCCACCTTGGAAACATCATTGGCTGTGTGCTCAGTGCTGATGTCTTTGC
AAGGTATTGTCGCCTTCGCCAGTGGAATACCCTCTATCTGTGTGGTACAGATGAGTATGGTACTGCGACA
GAGACCAAGGCCATGGAGGAGGGCCTAACCCCACGGGAAATCTGTGACAAGTACCATGCCATCCATGCTG
ACATCTACCGCTGGTTCGGCATATCGTTCGATACTTTCGGGCGCACTACCACTCCTCAGCAGACCAAAAT
CACCCAGGACATCTTCCAGAGGTTGCTGACCCGGGGGTTTGTGCTGCGAGATACTGTGGAGCAGCTTCGG
TGTGAGCGGTGTGCACGTTTCCTGGCTGACCGCTTTGTGGAGGGTGTGTGTCCCTTCTGTGGCTATGAAG
AGGCCCGAGGTGACCAGTGTGACAGGTGTGGCAAGCTCATCAATGCCATTGAGCTCAAGAAACCACAGTG
CAAAATCTGCCGCTCCTGCCCTGTGGTGAGGTCCTCACAGCACCTGTTTCTAGACTTGCCTAAGTTGGAA
AAGCGTCTGGAGGACTGGTTGGGGAAGACAGTGCCTGGCAGTGACTGGACACCCAATGCCAGGTTCATTA
TACGTTCCTGGCTTCGAGATGGCCTCAAGCCACGATGCATCACCAGAGACCTCAAATGGGGAACGCCTGT
GCCCTTGGAAGGTTTTGAGGACAAGGTATTTTACGTCTGGTTTGATGCTACTATTGGCTACGTGTCCATC
ACAGCCAACTACACAGACCAATGGGAGAAATGGTGGAAGAACCCAGAACAAGTGGACCTTTACCAGTTCA
TGGCCAAAGACAATGTTCCCTTCCATGGCTTGGTCTTTCCGTGTTCAGTCCTAGGAGCTGAGGACAACTA
CACCCTGGTCAAGCACATCATTGCTACAGAGTACCTGAACTATGAGGATGGGAAATTCTCTAAGAGCCGG
GGCATAGGAGTGTTTGGAGACATGGCCAAGGATACAGGAATCCCTGCTGACATCTGGCGATTCTATCTGC
TATACATTCGGCCTGAGGGCCAGGACAGTGCCTTCTCCTGGACAGACTTGTTGATTAAAAACAATTCTGA
GCTGCTCAACAACCTGGGCAACTTCATCAACAGAGCTGGCATGTTTGTTTCTAAGTTTTTTGGCGGTTGT
GTGCCTGAGATGGCGCTAACCCCTGATGACAGACGCCTGGTGGCCCATGTCTCTTGGGAACTCCAGCACT
ATCACCAGCTGTTGGAAAAGGTTCGGATCCGGGATGCCTTGCGCAGTATCCTCACCATATCTCGCCATGG
CAACCAATACATTCAAGTGAATGAGCCCTGGAAACGGATTAAAGGTGGTGAGATGGACAGGCAGCGGGCA
GGCACAGTGACAGGCATGGCAGTGAACATGGCTGCCTTGCTGTCTGTCATGCTGCAGCCATACATGCCCA
CAGTCAGCTCTACCATCCAGACCCAGCTGCAGCTCCCACCTGCAGCCTGCCGCATCCTTGCCACAAGCTT
CATTTGTACCTTGCCAGCAGGCCACCGAATTGGCACAGTCAGTCCTTTGTTCCAAAAACTGGAAAATGAC
CAGATTGAAAATTTGAGGCAGCGCTTTGGAGGGGGTCAGGCTAAAGGCTCCCCCAAGCCAGCAGCTGTGG
AGGCAGTTACAGCAGCAGGCTCGCAGCACATACAAACGCTGACGGATGAGGTGACCAAGCAGGGCAACGT
CGTCCGGGAACTGAAAGCACAGAAGGCAGACAAGAACCAGGTTGCTGCAGAGGTGGCTAAACTCTTGGAT
CTAAAGAAACAGTTGGCTTTGGCTGAGGGGAAACCCATTGAAACTCCTAAAGGCAAGAAGAAAAAGTGAT
AACTCGAGTCTAGAGGGCCCGTTTAAACCCGCTGATCAGCCTCGACTGTGCCTTCTAGTTGCCAGCCATC
TGTTGTTTGCCCCTCCCCCGTGCCTTCCTTGACCCTGGAAGGTGCCACTCCCACTGTCCTTTCCTAATAA
AATGAGGAAATTGCATCGCATTGTCTGAGTAGGTGTCATTCTATTCTGGGGGGTGGGGTGGGGCAGGACA
GCAAGGGGGAGGATTGGGAAGACAATAGCAGGCATGCTGGGGATGCGGTGGGCTCTATGGCTTCTGAGGC
GGAAAGAACCAGCTGGGGCTCTAGGGGGTATCCCC
[124 nt withheld, positions 3956-4079]
C
[91 nt withheld, positions 4081-4171]
A
[49 nt withheld, positions 4173-4221]
CCTTTGACGTTGGAGTCCACGTTCTTT
[37 nt withheld, positions 4249-4285]
ACCCTATCTCGGTCTATTCTTTTGATTTATAAGGGATTTTGCCGATTTCGGCCTATTGGTTAAAAAATGA
GCTGATTTAACAAAAATTTAACGCGAATTAATTCTGTGGAATGTGTGTCAGTTAGGGTGTGGAAAGTCCC
CAGGCTCCCCAGCAGGCAGAAGTATGCAAAGCATGCATCTCAATTAGTCAGCAACCAGGTGTGGAAAGTC
CCCAGGCTCCCCAGCAGGCAGAAGTATGCAAAGCATGCATCTCAATTAGTCAGCAACCATAGTCCCGCCC
CTAACTCCGCCCATCCCGCCCCTAACTCCGCCCAGTTCCGCCCATTCTCCGCCCCATGGCTGACTAATTT
TTTTTATTTATGCAGAGGCCGAGGCCGCCTCTGCCTCTGAGCTATTCCAGAAGTAGTGAGGAGGCTTTTT
TGGAGGCCTAGGCTTTTGCAAAAAGCTCCCGGGAGCTTGTATATCCATTTTCGGATCTGATCAAGAGACA
GGATGAGGATCGTTTCGCATGATTGAACAAGATGGATTGCACGCAGGTTCTCCGGCCGCTTGGGTGGAGA
GGCTATTCGGCTATGACTGGGCACAACAGACAATCGGCTGCTCTGATGCCGCCGTGTTCCGGCTGTCAGC
GCAGGGGCGCCCGGTTCTTTTTGTCAAGACCGACCTGTCCGGTGCCCTGAATGAACTGCAGGACGAGGCA
GCGCGGCTATCGTGGCTGGCCACGACGGGCGTTCCTTGCGCAGCTGTGCTCGACGTTGTCACTGAAGCGG
GAAGGGACTGGCTGCTATTGGGCGAAGTGCCGGGGCAGGATCTCCTGTCATCTCACCTTGCTCCTGCCGA
GAAAGTATCCATCATGGCTGATGCAATGCGGCGGCTGCATACGCTTGATCCGGCTACCTGCCCATTCGAC
CACCAAGCGAAACATCGCATCGAGCGAGCACGTACTCGGATGGAAGCCGGTCTTGTCGATCAGGATGATC
TGGACGAAGAGCATCAGGGGCTCGCGCCAGCCGAACTGTTCGCCAGGCTCAAGGCGCGCATGCCCGACGG
CGAGGATCTCGTCGTGACCCATGGCGATGCCTGCTTGCCGAATATCATGGTGGAAAATGGCCGCTTTTCT
GGATTCATCGACTGTGGCCGGCTGGGTGTGGCGGACCGCTATCAGGACATAGCGTTGGCTACCCGTGATA
TTGCTGAAGAGCTTGGCGGCGAATGGGCTGACCGCTTCCTCGTGCTTTACGGTATCGCCGCTCCCGATTC
GCAGCGCATCGCCTTCTATCGCCTTCTTGACGAGTTCTTCTGAGCGGGACTCTGGGGTTCGAAATGACCG
ACCAAGCGACGCCCAACCTGCCATCACGAGATTTCGATTCCACCGCCGCCTTCTATGAAAGGTTGGGCTT
CGGAATCGTTTTCCGGGACGCCGGCTGGATGATCCTCCAGCGCGGGGATCTCATGCTGGAGTTCTTCGCC
CACCCCAACTTGTTTATTGCAGCTTATAATGGTTACAAATAAAGCAATAGCATCACAAATTTCACAAATA
AAGCATTTTTTTCACTGCATTCTAGTTGTGGTTTGTCCAAACTCATCAATGTATCTTATCATGTCTGTAT
ACCGTCGACCTCTAGCTAGAGCTTGGCGTAATCATGGTCATAGCTGTTTCCTGTGTGAAATTGTTATCCG
CTCACAATTCCACACAACATACGAGCCGGAAGCATAAAGTGTAAAGCCTGGGGTGCCTAATGAGTGAGCT
AACTCACATTAATTGCGTTGCGCTCACTGCCCGCTTTCCAGTCGGGAAACCTGTCGTGCCAGCTGCATTA
ATGAATCGGCCAACGCGCGGGGAGAGGCGGTTTGCGTATTGGGCGCTCTTCCGCTTCCTCGCTCACTGAC
TCGCTGCGCTCGGTCGTTCGGCTGCGGCGAGCGGTATCAGCTCACTCAAAGGCGGTAATACGGTTATCCA
CAGAATCAGGGGATAACGCAGGAAAGAACATGTGAGCAAAAGGCCAGCAAAAGGCCAGGAACCGTAAAAA
GGCCGCGTTGCTGGCGTTTTTCCATAGGCTCCGCCCCCCTGACGAGCATCACAAAAATCGACGCTCAAGT
CAGAGGTGGCGAAACCCGACAGGACTATAAAGATACCAGGCGTTTCCCCCTGGAAGCTCCCTCGTGCGCT
CTCCTGTTCCGACCCTGCCGCTTACCGGATACCTGTCCGCCTTTCTCCCTTCGGGAAGCGTGGCGCTTTC
TCATAGCTCACGCTGTAGGTATCTCAGTTCGGTGTAGGTCGTTCGCTCCAAGCTGGGCTGTGTGCACGAA
CCCCCCGTTCAGCCCGACCGCTGCGCCTTATCCGGTAACTATCGTCTTGAGTCCAACCCGGTAAGACACG
ACTTATCGCCACTGGCAGCAGCCACTGGTAACAGGATTAGCAGAGCGAGGTATGTAGGCGGTGCTACAGA
GTTCTTGAAGTGGTGGCCTAACTACGGCTACACTAGAAGAACAGTATTTGGTATCTGCGCTCTGCTGAAG
CCAGTTACCTTCGGAAAAAGAGTTGGTAGCTCTTGATCCGGCAAACAAACCACCGCTGGTAGCGGTTTTT
TTGTTTGCAAGCAGCAGATTACGCGCAGAAAAAAAGGATCTCAAGAAGATCCTTTGATCTTTTCTACGGG
GTCTGACGCTCAGTGGAACGAAAACTCACGTTAAGGGATTTTGGTCATGAGATTATCAAAAAGGATCTTC
ACCTAGATCCTTTTAAATTAAAAATGAAGTTTTAAATCAATCTAAAGTATATATGAGTAAACTTGGTCTG
ACAGTTACCAATGCTTAATCAGTGAGGCACCTATCTCAGCGATCTGTCTATTTCGTTCATCCATAGTTGC
CTGACTCCCCGTCGTGTAGATAACTACGATACGGGAGGGCTTACCATCTGGCCCCAGTGCTGCAATGATA
CCGCGAGACCCACGCTCACCGGCTCCAGATTTATCAGCAATAAACCAGCCAGCCGGAAGGGCCGAGCGCA
GAAGTGGTCCTGCAACTTTATCCGCCTCCATCCAGTCTATTAATTGTTGCCGGGAAGCTAGAGTAAGTAG
TTCGCCAGTTAATAGTTTGCGCAACGTTGTTGCCATTGCTACAGGCATCGTGGTGTCACGCTCGTCGTTT
GGTATGGCTTCATTCAGCTCCGGTTCCCAACGATCAAGGCGAGTTACATGATCCCCCATGTTGTGCAAAA
AAGCGGTTAGCTCCTTCGGTCCTCCGATCGTTGTCAGAAGTAAGTTGGCCGCAGTGTTATCACTCATGGT
TATGGCAGCACTGCATAATTCTCTTACTGTCATGCCATCCGTAAGATGCTTTTCTGTGACTGGTGAGTAC
TCAACCAAGTCATTCTGAGAATAGTGTATGCGGCGACCGAGTTGCTCTTGCCCGGCGTCAATACGGGATA
ATACCGCGCCACATAGCAGAACTTTAAAAGTGCTCATCATTGGAAAACGTTCTTCGGGGCGAAAACTCTC
AAGGATCTTACCGCTGTTGAGATCCAGTTCGATGTAACCCACTCGTGCACCCAACTGATCTTCAGCATCT
TTTACTTTCACCAGCGTTTCTGGGTGAGCAAAAACAGGAAGGCAAAATGCCGCAAAAAAGGGAATAAGGG
CGACACGGAAATGTTGAATACTCATACTCTTCCTTTTTCAATATTATTGAAGCATTTATCAGGGTTATTG
TCTCATGAGCGGATACATATTTGAATGTATTTAGAAAAATAAACAAATAGGGGTTCCGCGCACATTTCCC
CGAAAAGTGCCACCTGACGTC
