LOCUS       Exported 859 bp ds-DNA linear SYN 18-MAY-2021
DEFINITION  This plasmid encodes the mouse Mars gene with the L274G mutation
            under a CMV promoter..
ACCESSION   .
VERSION     .
KEYWORDS    pMarsL274G
SOURCE      synthetic DNA construct
  ORGANISM  synthetic DNA construct
REFERENCE   1 (bases 1 to 859)
  AUTHORS   Mahdavi A, Hamblin GD, Jindal GA, Bagert JD, Dong C, Sweredoski MJ,
            Hess S, Schuman EM, Tirrell DA
  TITLE     Engineered Aminoacyl-tRNA Synthetase for Cell-Selective Analysis of
            Mammalian Protein Synthesis.
  JOURNAL   J Am Chem Soc. 2016 Apr 6;138(13):4278-81. doi:
            10.1021/jacs.5b08980. Epub 2016 Mar 25.
  PUBMED    26991063
REFERENCE   2 (bases 1 to 859)
  AUTHORS   .
  TITLE     Direct Submission
  JOURNAL   Exported May 18, 2021 from SnapGene Server 1.1.58
            http://www.snapgene.com
FEATURES             Location/Qualifiers
     source          1..859
                     /organism="synthetic DNA construct"
                     /mol_type="other DNA"
     primer_bind     34..53
                     /label=T7
                     /note="T7 promoter, forward primer"
     promoter        34..52
                     /label=T7 promoter
                     /note="promoter for bacteriophage T7 RNA polymerase"
     regulatory      72..81
                     /regulatory_class="other"
                     /note="vertebrate consensus sequence for strong initiation
                     of translation (Kozak, 1987)"
     CDS             84..101
                     /codon_start=1
                     /product="6xHis affinity tag"
                     /label=6xHis
                     /translation="HHHHHH"
ORIGIN
        1 tagagaaccc actgcttact ggcttatcga aattaatacg actcactata gggagaccca
       61 agctggctag cgccaccatg gcccaccatc accatcacca tatgagactg ttcgtgagcg
      121 agggttcccc ggggagcctg cccgtgctgg ctgcggccgc gagggcccgg ggtcgggcgg
      181 agctgctcat cagcaccgta ggccccgaag agtgtgtggt accattcctt acccggccta
      241 aggtccctgt cttgcagctg gatagtggca actacctctt ctctgctagt gcaatctgcc
      301 gatatttttt tctgttatgt ggctgggaac aagatgatct caccaaccag tggctggaat
      361 gggaggcaac agaactgcag ccagttctgt ctgctgccct acactgtcta gtggttcaag
      421 gcaagaaagg ggaagatata cttggcccac ttcggagagt cctgactcac attgatcaca
      481 gcttgagtcg tcaaaactgt cctttcctgg ctggggacac agaatctcta gctgacattg
      541 ttttgtgggg agcactgtat cctttactgc aagacccagc ttacctccct gaggagttgg
      601 gtgccctgca aagttggttc cagacactga gtacccagga accgtgtcag cgagctgcag
      661 agacggtgct aaaacagcag ggtgtcctgg cacttcgtct gtacctccag aaacagccac
      721 agcctcagcc cccgcctcct gaggggagaa ctgtcagcaa cgagctggag gaagaggaac
      781 tggctacctt gtctgaggag gacatcgtta cagctgttgc cgcgtgggag aagggtctgg
      841 aaagctgctc cctaactca
//
