>Addgene plasmid #63177 | pMarsL274G | addgene partial sequence | sequence record 108337 | BGH-rev 5'-TAGAAGGCACAGTCGAGG-3'
TCGAGTTATCACTTTTTCTTCTTGCCTTTAGGAGTTTCAATGGGTTTCCCCTCAGCCAAAGCCAACTGTT
TCTTTAGATCCAAGAGTTTAGCCACCTCTGCAGCAACCTGGTTCTTGTCTGCCTTCTGTGCTTTCAGTTC
CCGGACGACGTTGCCCTGCTTGGTCACCTCATCCGTCAGCGTTTGTATGTGCTGCGAGCCTGCTGCTGTA
ACTGCCTCCACAGCTGCTGGCTTGGGGGAGCCTTTAGCCTGACCCCCTCCAAAGCGCTGCCTCAAATTTT
CAATCTGGTCATTTTCCAGTTTTTGGAACAAAGGACTGACTGTGCCAATTCGGTGGCCTGCTGGCAAGGT
ACAAATGAAGCTTGTGGCAAGGATGCGGCAGGCTGCAGGTGGGAGCTGCAGCTGGGTCTGGATGGTAGAG
CTGACTGTGGGCATGTATGGCTGCAGCATGACAGACAGCAAGGCAGCCATGTTCACTGCCATGCCTGTCA
CTGTGCCTGCCCGCTGCCTGTCCATCTCACCACCTTTAATCCGTTTCCAGGGCTCATTCACTTGAATGTA
TTGGTTGCCATGGCGAGATATGGTGAGGATACTGCGCAAGGCATCCCGGATCCGAACCTTTTCCAACAGC
TGGTGATAGTGCTGGAGTTCCCAAGAGACATGGGCCACCAGGCGTCTGTCATCAGGGGTTAGCGCCATCT
CAGGCACACAACCGCCAAAAAACTTAGAAACAAACATGCCAGCTCTGTTGATGAAGTTGCCCAGGTTGTT
GAGCAGCTCAGAATTGTTTTTAATCAACAAGTCTGTCCAGGAG
