>Addgene plasmid #63177 | pMarsL274G | addgene partial sequence | sequence record 109239 | mMars-F 5'-TGGGGAGCACTGTATCCTTT-3'
GTTGGTTCCAGACACTGAGTACCCAGGAACCGTGTCAGCGAGCTGCAGAGACGGTGCTAAAACAGCAGGG
TGTCCTGGCACTTCGTCTGTACCTCCAGAAACAGCCACAGCCTCAGCCCCCGCCTCCTGAGGGGAGAACT
GTCAGCAACGAGCTGGAGGAAGAGGAACTGGCTACCTTGTCTGAGGAGGACATCGTTACAGCTGTTGCCG
CGTGGGAGAAGGGTCTGGAAAGCCTGCCTCCGCTAAAGCTCCAGCAGCATCCAGTGTTGCCTGTGCCTGG
AGAGAGGAATGTTCTCATCACCAGTGCCGGCCCCTATGTCAACAATGTCCCCCACCTTGGAAACATCATT
GGCTGTGTGCTCAGTGCTGATGTCTTTGCAAGGTATTGTCGCCTTCGCCAGTGGAATACCCTCTATCTGT
GTGGTACAGATGAGTATGGTACTGCGACAGAGACCAAGGCCATGGAGGAGGGCCTAACCCCACGGGAAAT
CTGTGACAAGTACCATGCCATCCATGCTGACATCTACCGCTGGTTCGGCATATCGTTCGATACTTTCGGG
CGCACTACCACTCCTCAGCAGACCAAAATCACCCAGGACATCTTCCAGAGGTTGCTGACCCGGGGGTTTG
TGCTGCGAGATACTGTGGAGCAGCTTCGGTGTGAGCGGTGTGCACGTTTCCTGGCTGACCGCTTTGTGGA
GGGTGTGTGTCCCTTCTGTGGCTATGAAGAGGCCCGAGGTGACCAGTGTGACAGGTGTGGCAAGCTCATC
AATGCCATTGAGCTCAAGAAACCACAGTGCAAAATCTGCCGCTCCTGCCCTGTGGTGAG
